>Addgene plasmid #223253 | AAV-hSyn-FLEX-macaque OPN4-IRES-EGFP | addgene full sequence | sequence record 451474 | Addgene NGS Result
CCTGGACCGCTACCTGGTAATCACACGCCCGCTGGCCACCATTGGTGTGGCGTCCAAGAGGCGCGCGGCA
TTTGTCCTGCTGGGCGTTTGGCTCTATGCCCTGGCCTGGAGTCTGCCACCCTTCTTTGGCTGGAGTGCCT
ATGTGCCCGAGGGGTTGCTGACATCCTGCTCCTGGGACTACATGAGCTTCACACCGGCTGTGCGTGCCTA
CACCATGCTTCTCTGCTGCTTCGTGTTCTTCCTCCCTCTGCTTATCATCATCTACTGCTACATCTTCATC
TTCAGGGCCATCCGGGAGACAGGACAGGCTCTCCAGACCTTCGGGGCCTGCAAGGGCAGTGGCGAGTCCC
TGTGGCAGCGGCAGCGGCTGCAGAGCGAGTGCAAGATGGCCAAGATCATGCTGCTGGTCATCCTCCTCTT
CGTGCTCTCCTGGGCTCCCTATTCTGCTGTGGCCCTGGTGGCCTTTGCTGGGTACGCACATGTCCTGACA
CCCTACATGAGCTCGGTGCCAGCCGTCATCGCCAAGGCCTCTGCAATCCACAACCCCATCATTTACGCCA
TCACCCACCCCAAGTACAGGGTGGCCATTGCCCAGCACCTGCCCTGCCTGGGGGTGCTGCTGGGTGTATC
ACGCCGGCACAGTCACCCCTACCCCAGCTACCGCTCCACCCACCGCTCCACGCTGATCAGCCATACCTCC
AACCTCAGCTGGATCTCTGGACGGAGGCGCCAGGAGTCCCTGGGCTCAGAGAGTGAGGTGGGCTGGACAC
ACATGGAGGCAGCAGCTGTGTGGGGAGCCGCCCAGCAAGCGAATGGGCGGTCCCTCTACGGTCAGGGTCT
GGAGGACTTGGAAGCCAAGGCGCCCCCCAGACCCCAGGGACAGGAAGCAGAGACTCCAGGGAAGACCAAG
GGGCTGCTCCCCTGCAAGGACTCCAGGATGTAGGCGGCCGCTACGTAAATTCCGCCCCCCCCCCCCCTCT
CCCTCCCCCCCCCCTAACGTTACTGGCCGAAGCCGCTTGGAATAAGGCCGGTGTGCGTTTGTCTATATGT
TATTTTCCACCATATTGCCGTCTTTTGGCAATGTGAGGGCCCGGAAACCTGGCCCTGTCTTCTTGACGAG
CATTCCTAGGGGTCTTTCCCCTCTCGCCAAAGGAATGCAAGGTCTGTTGAATGTCGTGAAGGAAGCAGTT
CCTCTGGAAGCTTCTTGAAGACAAACAACGTCTGTAGCGACCCTTTGCAGGCAGCGGAACCCCCCACCTG
GCGACAGGTGCCTCTGCGGCCAAAAGCCACGTGTATAAGATACACCTGCAAAGGCGGCACAACCCCAGTG
CCACGTTGTGAGTTGGATAGTTGTGGAAAGAGTCAAATGGCTCTCCTCAAGCGTATTCAACAAGGGGCTG
AAGGATGCCCAGAAGGTACCCCATTGTATGGGATCTGATCTGGGGCCTCGGTGCACATGCTTTACATGTG
TTTAGTCGAGGTTAAAAAAACGTCTAGGCCCCCCGAACCACGGGGACGTGGTTTTCCTTTGAAAAACACG
ATGATAATATGGCCACAACCATGGTGAGCAAGGGCGAGGAGCTGTTCACCGGGGTGGTGCCCATCCTGGT
CGAGCTGGACGGCGACGTAAACGGCCACAAGTTCAGCGTGTCCGGCGAGGGCGAGGGCGATGCCACCTAC
GGCAAGCTGACCCTGAAGTTCATCTGCACCACCGGCAAGCTGCCCGTGCCCTGGCCCACCCTCGTGACCA
CCCTGACCTACGGCGTGCAGTGCTTCAGCCGCTACCCCGACCACATGAAGCAGCACGACTTCTTCAAGTC
CGCCATGCCCGAAGGCTACGTCCAGGAGCGCACCATCTTCTTCAAGGACGACGGCAACTACAAGACCCGC
GCCGAGGTGAAGTTCGAGGGCGACACCCTGGTGAACCGCATCGAGCTGAAGGGCATCGACTTCAAGGAGG
ACGGCAACATCCTGGGGCACAAGCTGGAGTACAACTACAACAGCCACAACGTCTATATCATGGCCGACAA
GCAGAAGAACGGCATCAAGGTGAACTTCAAGATCCGCCACAACATCGAGGACGGCAGCGTGCAGCTCGCC
GACCACTACCAGCAGAACACCCCCATCGGCGACGGCCCCGTGCTGCTGCCCGACAACCACTACCTGAGCA
CCCAGTCCGCCCTGAGCAAAGACCCCAACGAGAAGCGCGATCACATGGTCCTGCTGGAGTTCGTGACCGC
CGCCGGGATCACTCTCGGCATGGACGAGCTGTACAAGTAAGGCGCGCCATAACTTCGTATAATGTATGCT
ATACGAAGTTATTAAGAGGTTTCATATTGCTAATAGCAGCTACAATCCAGCTACCATTCTGCATAACTTC
GTATAAAGTATCCTATACGAAGTTATTCCGGAGTCGACTCTAGAGGATCCGGTACCTTCTCGACTGCGCT
CTCAGGCACGACACGACTCCTCCGCTGCCCACCGCAGACTGAGGCAGCGCTGAGTCGCCGGCGCCGCAGC
GCAGATGGTCGCGCCCGTGCCCCCCTATCTCGCGCCTCGCGTGGTGCGGTCCGGCTGGGCCGGCGGCGGC
GCGGACGCGACCAAGGTGGCCGGGAAGGGGAGTTTGCGGGGGACCGGCGAGTGACGTCAGCGCGCCTTCA
GTGCTGAGGCGGCGGTGGCGCGCGCCGCCAGGCGGGGGCGAAGGCACTGTCCGCGGTGCTGAAGCTGGCA
GTGCGCACGCGCCTCGCCGCATCCTGTTTCCCCTCCCCCTCTCTGATAGGGGATGCGCAATTTGGGGAAT
GGGGGTTGGGTGCTTGTCCAGTGGGTCGGGGTCGGTCGTCAGGTAGGCACCCCCACCCCGCCTCATCCTG
GTCCTAAAACCCACTTGCACTCATACGCAGGGCCCTCTGCAGTCTAGACACACGCGTGCGGCCGCAGGAA
CCCCTAGTGATGGAGTTGGCCACTCCCTCTCTGCGCGCTCGCTCGCTCACTGAGGCCGGGCGACCAAAGG
TCGCCCGACGCCCGGGCGGCCTCAGTGAGCGAGCGAGCGCGCAGCTGCCTGCAGGACATGTGAGCAAAAG
GCCAGCAAAAGGCCAGGAACCGTAAAAAGGCCGCGTTGCTGGCGTTTTTCCATAGGCTCCGCCCCCCTGA
CGAGCATCACAAAAATCGACGCTCAAGTCAGAGGTGGCGAAACCCGACAGGACTATAAAGATACCAGGCG
TTTCCCCCTGGAAGCTCCCTCGTGCGCTCTCCTGTTCCGACCCTGCCGCTTACCGGATACCTGTCCGCCT
TTCTCCCTTCGGGAAGCGTGGCGCTTTCTCATAGCTCACGCTGTAGGTATCTCAGTTCGGTGTAGGTCGT
TCGCTCCAAGCTGGGCTGTGTGCACGAACCCCCCGTTCAGCCCGACCGCTGCGCCTTATCCGGTAACTAT
CGTCTTGAGTCCAACCCGGTAAGACACGACTTATCGCCACTGGCAGCAGCCACTGGTAACAGGATTAGCA
GAGCGAGGTATGTAGGCGGTGCTACAGAGTTCTTGAAGTGGTGGCCTAACTACGGCTACACTAGAAGAAC
AGTATTTGGTATCTGCGCTCTGCTGAAGCCAGTTACCTTCGGAAAAAGAGTTGGTAGCTCTTGATCCGGC
AAACAAACCACCGCTGGTAGCGGTGGTTTTTTTGTTTGCAAGCAGCAGATTACGCGCAGAAAAAAAGGAT
CTCAAGAAGATCCTTTGATCTTTTCTACGGGGTCTGACGCTCAGTGGAACGAAAACTCACGTTAAGGGAT
TTTGGTCATGAGATTATCAAAAAGGATCTTCACCTAGATCCTTTTAAATTAAAAATGAAGTTTTAAATCA
ATCTAAAGTATATATGAGTAAACTTGGTCTGACAGTTACCAATGCTTAATCAGTGAGGCACCTATCTCAG
CGATCTGTCTATTTCGTTCATCCATAGTTGCCTGACTCCCCGTCGTGTAGATAACTACGATACGGGAGGG
CTTACCATCTGGCCCCAGTGCTGCAATGATACCGCGAGACCCACGCTCACCGGCTCCAGATTTATCAGCA
ATAAACCAGCCAGCCGGAAGGGCCGAGCGCAGAAGTGGTCCTGCAACTTTATCCGCCTCCATCCAGTCTA
TTAATTGTTGCCGGGAAGCTAGAGTAAGTAGTTCGCCAGTTAATAGTTTGCGCAACGTTGTTGCCATTGC
TACAGGCATCGTGGTGTCACGCTCGTCGTTTGGTATGGCTTCATTCAGCTCCGGTTCCCAACGATCAAGG
CGAGTTACATGATCCCCCATGTTGTGCAAAAAAGCGGTTAGCTCCTTCGGTCCTCCGATCGTTGTCAGAA
GTAAGTTGGCCGCAGTGTTATCACTCATGGTTATGGCAGCACTGCATAATTCTCTTACTGTCATGCCATC
CGTAAGATGCTTTTCTGTGACTGGTGAGTACTCAACCAAGTCATTCTGAGAATAGTGTATGCGGCGACCG
AGTTGCTCTTGCCCGGCGTCAATACGGGATAATACCGCGCCACATAGCAGAACTTTAAAAGTGCTCATCA
TTGGAAAACGTTCTTCGGGGCGAAAACTCTCAAGGATCTTACCGCTGTTGAGATCCAGTTCGATGTAACC
CACTCGTGCACCCAACTGATCTTCAGCATCTTTTACTTTCACCAGCGTTTCTGGGTGAGCAAAAACAGGA
AGGCAAAATGCCGCAAAAAAGGGAATAAGGGCGACACGGAAATGTTGAATACTCATACTCTTCCTTTTTC
AATATTATTGAAGCATTTATCAGGGTTATTGTCTCATGAGCGGATACATATTTGAATGTATTTAGAAAAA
TAAACAAATAGGGGTTCCGCGCACATTTCCCCGAAAAGTGCCACCTGACGTCTAAGAAACCATTATTATC
ATGACATTAACCTATAAAAATAGGCGTATCACGAGGCCCTTTCGTCTCGCGCGTTTCGGTGATGACGGTG
AAAACCTCTGACACATGCAGCTCCCGGAGACGGTCACAGCTTGTCTGTAAGCGGATGCCGGGAGCAGACA
AGCCCGTCAGGGCGCGTCAGCGGGTGTTGGCGGGTGTCGGGGCTGGCTTAACTATGCGGCATCAGAGCAG
ATTGTACTGAGAGTGCACCATAAAATTGTAAACGTTAATATTTTGTTAAAATTCGCGTTAAATTTTTGTT
AAATCAGCTCATTTTTTAACCAATAGACCGAAATCGGCAAAATCCCTTATAAATCAAAAGAATAGCCCGA
GATAGAGT
[37 nt withheld, positions 5259-5295]
AAAGAACGTGGACTCCAACGTCAAAGG
[141 nt withheld, positions 5323-5463]
G
[46 nt withheld, positions 5465-5510]
A
[95 nt withheld, positions 5512-5606]
TATGCGGTGTGAAATACCGCACAGATGCGTAAGGAGAAAATACCGCATCAGGCGCCCCTGCAGGCAGCTG
CGCGCTCGCTCGCTCACTGAGGCCGCCCGGGCAAAGCCCGGGCGTCGGGCGACCTTTGGTCGCCCGGCCT
CAGTGAGCGAGCGAGCGCGCAGAGAGGGAGTGGCCAACTCCATCACTAGGGGTTCCTGCGGCCGCTCGGT
CCGCACGTGGTTACCTACAAAATCAGAAGGACAGGGAAGGGAGCAGTGGTTCACGCCTGTAATCCCAGCA
ATTTGGGAGGCCAAGGTGGGTAGATCACCTGAGATTAGGAGTTGGAGACCAGCCTGGCCAATATGGTGAA
ACCCCGTCTCTACCAAAAAAACAAAAATTAGCTGAGCCTGGTCATGCATGCCTGGAATCCCAACAACTCG
GGAGGCTGAGGCAGGAGAATCGCTTGAACCCAGGAGGCGGAGATTGCAGTGAGCCAAGATTGTGCCACTG
CACTCCAGCTTGGTTCCCAATAGACCCCGCAGGCCCTACAGGTTGTCTTCCCAACTTGCCCCTTGCTCCA
TACCACCCCCCTCCACCCCATAATATTATAGAAGGACACCTAGTCAGACAAAATGATGCAACTTAATTTT
ATTAGGACAAGGCTGGTGGGCACTGGAGTGGCAACTTCCAGGGCCAGGAGAGGCACTGGGGAGGGGTCAC
AGGGATGCCACCCGTAGATCTCTCGAGCAGCGCTCGGTATCGATGCGGGGAGGCGGCCCAAAGGGAGATC
CGACTCGTCTGAGGGCGAAGGCGAAGACGCGGAAGAGGCCGCAGAGCCGGCAGCAGGCCGCGGGAAGGAA
GGTCCGCTGGATTGAGGGCCGAAGGGACGTAGCAGAAGGACGTCCCGCGCAGAATCCAGGTGGCAACATA
GGCGAGCAGCCAAGGAAAGGACGATGATTTCCCCGACAACACCACGGAATTGTCAGTGCCCAACAGCCGA
GCCCCTGTCCAGCAGCGGGCAAGGCAGGCGGCGATGAGTTCCGCCGTGGCAATAGGGAGGGGGAAAGCGA
AAGTCCCGGAAAGGAGCTGACAGGTGGTGGCAATGCCCCAACCAGTGGGGGTTGCGTCAGCAAACACAGT
GCACACCACGCCACGTTGCCTGACAACGGGCCACAACTCCTCATAAAGAGACAGCAACCAGGATTTATAC
AAGGAGGAGAAAATGAAAGCCATACGGGAAGCAATAGCATGATACAAAGGCATTAAAGCAGCGTATCCAC
ATAGCGTAAAAGGAGCAACATAGTTAAGAATACCAGTCAATCTTTCACAAATTTTGTAATCCAGAGGTTG
ATTATCGATAAGCTTGATATCGAATTCATAACTTCGTATAGCATACATTATACGAAGTTATTCTTTGCAC
CATTCTAAAGAATAACAGTGATAATTTCTGGGTTAAGGCAAATAACTTCGTATAGGATACTTTATACGAA
GTTATGCTAGCATGAACCCTCCTTCGGGACCAAGAGTCCCGCCGAGCCCAACCCAGGAGCCCAGCTGCAT
GGCCACCGCAGCCCCACCCAGCAGGTGGGACAGCTCCCAGAGCAGCATCTCCAGCCTGGGCCAGCTTCCG
TCCGTCAGTCCCACGGCAGCTGGGACTTGGGCTGCTGCCTGGGTCCCCTTCCCCACGGTTGATGTTCCAG
ACCATGCCCACTATACTCTGGGCACAGTGATCTTGCTGGTGGGACTCACGGGGATGCTGGGCAACCTGAC
GGTCATCTATACTTTCTGCAGGAGCAGAGGCCTCCGGACACCTGCCAACATGTTCATTATCAACCTCGCC
ATCAGCGACTTCCTCATGTCCTTCACCCAGGCCCCTGTCTTCTTCGCCAGCAGCCTCTATAAGCACTGGC
TCTTTGGGGAGACAGGCTGCGAGTTCTATGCCTTCTGTGGGGCTCTCTTTGGCATCTCCTCCATGATCAC
CCTGACGGCCATCGC
Features (pLannotate 1.2.2; 24 found; start..end, strand, type, name):
   1085..1547    +  misc_feature   IRES: internal ribosome entry site (IRES) of the encephalomyocarditis virus (EMCV)
   1561..2280    +  CDS            EGFP: the original enhanced GFP (Yang et al., 1996) mammalian codon-optimized
   2289..2322    -  protein_bind   loxP: Cre-mediated recombination occurs in the 8-bp core sequence (GCATACAT). Cre recombinase
   2323..2372    +  intron         β-globin intron (fragment): internally truncated intron from human β-globin
   2373..2406    -  protein_bind   lox2272: Cre-mediated recombination occurs in the 8-bp core sequence (GGATACTT). lox2272 sites are compatible with each other, but incompatible with loxP or loxN sites (Lee and Saito, 1988). Cre recombinase
   2413..2430    -  misc_feature   MCS (fragment): pUC18/19 multiple cloning site
   2444..2891    -  promoter       hSyn promoter: human synapsin I promoter; confers neuron-specific expression (Kügler et al., 2003)
   2971..2998    -  repeat_region  AAV2 ITR (fragment): inverted terminal repeat of adeno-associated virus serotype 2 inverted
   3027..3054    -  repeat_region  AAV2 ITR (fragment): inverted terminal repeat of adeno-associated virus serotype 2 inverted
   3127..3715    -  rep_origin     ori: high-copy-number ColE1/pMB1/pBR322/pUC origin of replication
   3886..4746    -  CDS            AmpR: β-lactamase; bla; confers resistance to ampicillin, carbenicillin, and related antibiotics
   4747..4851    -  promoter       AmpR promoter: bla
   4946..4981    +  CDS            rop (fragment): Rop protein, which maintains plasmids at low copy number; rop
   5083..5132    +  misc_feature   bom (fragment): basis of mobility region from pBR322
   5133..5588    -  rep_origin     f1 ori (sequence partly withheld): f1 bacteriophage origin of replication; arrow indicates direction of (+) strand synthesis
   5607..5658    +  misc_feature   bom (fragment): basis of mobility region from pBR322
   5663..5803    -  repeat_region  AAV2 ITR: inverted terminal repeat of adeno-associated virus serotype 2 inverted
   5843..6319    -  polyA_signal   hGH poly(A) signal: human growth hormone polyadenylation signal
   6351..6939    -  misc_feature   WPRE: woodchuck hepatitis virus posttranscriptional regulatory element
   6939..6963    -  misc_feature   MCS (fragment): pBluescript multiple cloning site
   6964..6997    +  protein_bind   loxP: Cre-mediated recombination occurs in the 8-bp core sequence (GCATACAT). Cre recombinase
   6998..7047    +  intron         β-globin intron (fragment): internally truncated intron from human β-globin
   7048..7081    +  protein_bind   lox2272: Cre-mediated recombination occurs in the 8-bp core sequence (GGATACTT). lox2272 sites are compatible with each other, but incompatible with loxP or loxN sites (Lee and Saito, 1988). Cre recombinase
   7088..940     +  CDS            OPN4 (across the origin): OPN4_HUMAN - Also known as MOP. Experimental evidence at protein level: Swiss-Prot protein existence level 1. Photoreceptor that binds cis-retinaldehydes (PubMed:15674244). Contributes to pupillar reflex, photoentrainment and other non-image forming responses to light (By similarity). May be involved in the optokinetic visual tracking response (By similarity). May be involved in the regulation of retinal hyaloid vessel growth and regression (By similarity). From Homo sapiens (Human).
