[The description below was written by a language model from this plasmid's Addgene catalogue record and pLannotate feature annotations shown in this document.]
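Description:
AAV-hSyn-FLEX-macaque OPN4-IRES-EGFP is an adeno-associated virus transfer plasmid built on the pAAV-hSyn-FLEX backbone for Cre-dependent, neuron-restricted expression of macaque melanopsin together with a green fluorescent reporter. In bacteria it is maintained by a high-copy ColE1/pUC-type origin and selected with ampicillin through the β-lactamase gene. An f1 phage origin is also present. The expression unit lies between AAV2 inverted terminal repeats, which allow the cassette to be packaged into recombinant AAV particles. In the 7,581-nt sequence record, one ITR is annotated in full and the other only as short fragments, which is common for these hard-to-sequence repeats.

The payload is the short isoform of macaque OPN4, which the automated annotation matched to the human OPN4 homologue, followed by an EMCV IRES and EGFP, so that one bicistronic transcript yields both the photopigment and the marker as separate proteins. In the feature table the human synapsin I promoter lies on the opposite strand from the OPN4-IRES-EGFP coding sequences, so the cassette sits in inverted orientation relative to the promoter. It is flanked on each side by a loxP/lox2272 pair, with the two pairs in opposing orientation. This is the FLEX (double-floxed inverted) arrangement: Cre recombinase flips the cassette into the sense orientation and then excises one site of each pair, which locks it in place. Transcription therefore yields functional mRNA only in Cre-expressing neurons. A WPRE and the human growth hormone polyadenylation signal lie downstream of the promoter and cassette to enhance transcript stability and processing. The construct is suited to introducing primate melanopsin, a light-sensitive opsin involved in non-image-forming responses to light, into genetically defined neurons that EGFP fluorescence then identifies.
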