Addgene plasmid #223253: AAV-hSyn-FLEX-macaque OPN4-IRES-EGFP
Purpose: AAV construct for Cre-dependent (FLEX) expression of macaque melanopsin (Opn4, short isoform, GenBank:OP856641; hSyn promoter) and of EGFP via an IRES.
Depositing lab: Michael Do. Depositing organization: Boston Children's Hospital. Publication: Encoding of environmental illumination by primate melanopsin neurons. Liu A, Milner ES, Peng YR, Blume HA, Brown MC, Bryman GS, Emanuel AJ, Morquette P, Viet NM, Sanes JR, Gamlin PD, Do MTH. Science. 2023 Jan 27;379(6630):376-381. doi: 10.1126/science.ade2024. Epub 2023 Jan 26. PubMed 36701440.
Backbone
  Vector backbone: pAAV-hSyn-FLEX (Addgene#50455)
  Vector type: AAV
Growth in bacteria
  Bacterial resistance: Ampicillin, 100 μg/mL
  Growth temperature: 37°C
  Growth strain: NEB Stable
  Copy number: Unknown
Gene/Insert
  Gene/Insert name: macaque OPN4-IRES-EGFP
  GenBank ID: OP856641
  Entrez Gene: OPN4
  Promoter: human Synapsin 1 (hSyn)
  Cloning method: Unknown
  Sequencing primers: 5′ N/A
Resource information
  A portion of this plasmid was derived from a plasmid made by: Bryan Roth. Original vector: pAAV-hSyn-FLEX (Addgene #50455)
Terms and licenses: Academic/Nonprofit Terms; Industry Terms: Not Available to Industry
How to cite: AAV-hSyn-FLEX-macaque OPN4-IRES-EGFP was a gift from Michael Do (Addgene plasmid # 223253 ; http://n2t.net/addgene:223253 ; RRID:Addgene_223253)
